Addgene plasmid #169030: pAC-U63-tgRNA-Gal80
Purpose: (Empty Backbone) gRNA-marker vector contain a U6:3 promoter, gRNA scaffold, and a Ubi-Gal80 marker.
Depositing lab: Chun Han. Depositing organization: Cornell University. Publication: Versatile CRISPR/Cas9-mediated mosaic analysis by gRNA-induced crossing-over for unmodified genomes. Allen SE, Koreman GT, Sarkar A, Wang B, Wolfner MF, Han C. PLoS Biol. 2021 Jan 14;19(1):e3001061. doi: 10.1371/journal.pbio.3001061. eCollection 2021 Jan. PubMed 33444322.
Backbone
  Vector backbone: pAC
  Backbone size (bp): 12746
  Vector type: Insect Expression, CRISPR
  Promoter: U6:3
  Selectable markers: mini-white
Growth in bacteria
  Bacterial resistance: Ampicillin, 100 μg/mL
  Growth temperature: 37°C
  Growth strain: DH5alpha
  Copy number: High Copy
Gene/Insert
  Cloning method: Gibson Cloning
Terms and licenses: Academic/Nonprofit Terms; Industry Terms: Not Available to Industry
Depositor comments: For more information about the Han Lab Drosophila Transgenic Vectors, please visit: https://han.wicmb.cornell.edu/han-lab-drosophila-transgenic-vectors/
How to cite: pAC-U63-tgRNA-Gal80 was a gift from Chun Han (Addgene plasmid # 169030 ; http://n2t.net/addgene:169030 ; RRID:Addgene_169030)
