[The description below was written by a language model from this plasmid's Addgene catalogue record and pLannotate feature annotations shown in this document.]
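Description:
pAC-U63-tgRNA-Gal80 is an empty-backbone Drosophila transgenesis vector of about 12.7 kb, built on the pAC backbone and classed as an insect expression and CRISPR plasmid. It is designed to produce fly lines that carry a guide RNA transgene physically linked to a ubiquitously expressed Gal80 marker. In bacteria it replicates from a high-copy ColE1/pUC-type origin and is selected with ampicillin through the β-lactamase gene and its promoter; small remnants of the pBR322 rop and bom regions are also annotated. For germline integration, the plasmid carries both P element 5' and 3' ends and a φC31 attB site, so either transposase-mediated or site-specific integrase-mediated insertion appears possible. Transformant flies are identified by the mini-white eye-colour marker.

The guide RNA module consists of the Drosophila U6:3 RNA polymerase III promoter followed by a tRNA element and a fragment of the Streptococcus pyogenes Cas9 gRNA scaffold. This tRNA-gRNA arrangement is generally used so that endogenous tRNA processing releases mature guides, and it allows several guides to be expressed from one transcript. No targeting spacer is present; the user adds one, and the record lists Gibson assembly as the cloning method. Downstream lies the yeast GAL80 coding sequence, whose product binds GAL4 and blocks its transcriptional activation. The record describes this marker as Ubi-Gal80, but the ubiquitous promoter itself is not annotated in the feature table. According to the associated publication, the vector supports CRISPR/Cas9 mosaic analysis by gRNA-induced crossing-over. In that setting, cells that lose the Gal80-bearing chromosome arm would presumably be relieved of GAL4 repression and so become labelled.
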