Features (pLannotate 1.2.2; 16 found; start..end, strand, type, name):
      1..233     -  misc_feature   P element 3' end: P element 3' end
    264..681     +  promoter       dU6-3 promoter: RNA polymerase III promoter for Drosophila U6-3 snRNA (Port et al., 2014)
    707..777     +  ncRNA          tRNA: Accession: RF00005 - tRNA
    822..889     +  misc_RNA       tracrRNA (fragment): trans-activating CRISPR RNA for the Streptococcus pyogenes CRISPR/Cas9 system
   3001..4302    +  CDS            GAL80: GAL80_YEAST - Experimental evidence at protein level: Swiss-Prot protein existence level 1. This protein is a negative regulator for the gene expression of the lactose/galactose metabolic genes. It binds to GAL4 and so blocks transcriptional activation by it, in the absence of an inducing sugar. From Saccharomyces cerevisiae (strain ATCC 204508 / S288c) (Baker's yeast).
   4977..9096    +  gene           mini-white: white; This modified version of the white gene lacks part of the first intron.
   9107..9692    -  misc_feature   P element 5' end: No description available
   9693..9921    -  CDS            mini-white (fragment): Drosophila white gene eye color pigment; white; This is a modified version of the white gene lacking part of the first intron.
   9927..10515   -  rep_origin     ori: high-copy-number ColE1/pMB1/pBR322/pUC origin of replication
  10686..11546   -  CDS            AmpR: β-lactamase; bla; confers resistance to ampicillin, carbenicillin, and related antibiotics
  11547..11651   -  promoter       AmpR promoter: bla
  11746..11781   +  CDS            rop (fragment): Rop protein, which maintains plasmids at low copy number; rop
  11883..11933   +  misc_feature   bom (fragment): basis of mobility region from pBR322
  12126..12195   -  protein_bind   attB: attB site for the φC31 integrase (Groth et al., 2000) phage φC31 integrase
  12215..12237   +  misc_feature   bom (fragment): basis of mobility region from pBR322
  12236..1       -  gene           mini-white (fragment) (across the origin): white; This modified version of the white gene lacks part of the first intron.
>Addgene plasmid #169030 | pAC-U63-tgRNA-Gal80 | addgene full sequence | sequence record 334664 | Addgene NGS Result
CATGATGAAATAACATAAGGTGGTCCCGTCGGCAAGAGACATCCACTTAACGTATGCTTGCAATAAGTGC
GAGTGAAAGGAATAGTATTCTGAGTGTCGTATTGAGTCTGAGTGAGACAGCGATATGATTGTTGATTAAC
CCTTAGCATGTCCGTGGGGTTTGAATTAACTCATAATATTAATTAGACGAAATTATTTTTAAAGTTTTAT
TTTTAATAATTTGCGAGTACGCAAAGCTTGGCTGCAGTCGACGCTAGCATATGTTTGCTCACCTGTGATT
GCTCCTACTCAAATACAAAAACATCAAATTTTCTGTCAATAAAGCATATTTATTTATATTTATTTTACAG
GAAAGAATTCCTTTTAAAGTGTATTTTAACCTATAATGAAAAACGATTAAAAAAAATACATAAAATAATT
CGAAAATTTTTGAATAGCCCAGGTTGATAAAAATTCATTTCATACGTTTTATAACTTATGCCCCTAAGTA
TTTTTTGACCATAGTGTTTCAATTCTACATTAATTTTACAGAGTAGAATGAAACGCCACCTACTCAGCCA
AGAGGCGAAAAGGTTAGCTCGCCAAGCAGAGAGGGCGCCAGTGCTCACTACTTTTTATAATTCTCAACTT
CTTTTTCCAGACTCAGTTCGTATATATAGACCTATTTTCAATTTAACGTCGGGGCTTTGAGTGTGTGTAG
ACATCAAGCATCGGTGGTTCAGTGGTAGAATGCTCGCCTGCCACGCGGGCGGCCCGGGTTCGATTCCCGG
CCGATGCACAAGGAAGAGCGAGGCTCTTCTTGTGTTTAAGAGCTATGCTGGAAACAGCATAGCAAGTTTA
AATAAGGCTAGTCCGTTATCAACTTGAAAAAGTGGCACCGAGTCGGTGCTTTTTTTGCCTACCTGGAGCC
TGAGAGTTGTTCAATAAAATAAAAATGTTTCGTTTTTTTGCTTTCGCCAGTATTTATTATTTTTCATCAA
TATGTATTCAATTTGGTATGTATTTAGTAATTGTAATATATAGACAATGGTTTTCCGTTGACGTACATAC
ATCTGACGTGTGTTTATTTAGACATAATAGTTATGTTTTCACATCTTTTTAATGTTCGCTTAATGCGTAT
GCATTCTAGTGGCCATGGCTTGCTGTTCTTCGCGTTCAAAATCTCCAGCTCCATTTTGCTTTCGGTGCGC
TTGCAATCAGTACTGTCCAAAATCGAAAATCGCCGAACCGTAGTGTGACCGTGCGGGGCTCTGCGAAAAT
AAACTTTTTTAGGTATATGGCCACACACGGGGAAAGCACAGTGGATTATATGTATTAATATATTATGCAG
GTTTTCATTACTTATCCAGATGTAAGCCCACTTAAAGCGATTTAACAATTATTTGCCGAAAGAGTATAAA
CAAATTTCACATAAAAATGGATTAAGAAAAGCTTGTGTAAGATTATGCGCAGCGTTGCCAGATAGCTCCA
TTTAAAACACTTCAAAAACAATAAGTTTAGAAAATATATACATAAATAGCAGTCGTTGCCGCAACGCTCA
ACACATCACACTTTTAAAACACCCTTTACCTACACAGAATTACTTTTTAAATTTCCAGTCAAGCTGCGAG
TTTCAAAATTATAGCCGGTAGAGAAGACAGTGCTATTTCAAAAGCAAACTAACAAGGGTCTTAAATTTCA
AAACACCAATCCTAACAAGCCTTGGACTTTTGTAAGTTTAGATCAAAGGTGGCATTGCATTCAATGTCAT
GGTAAGAAGTAGGTCGTCTAGGTAGAAATCCTCATTCAGCCGGTCAAGTCAGTACGAGAAAGGTCTCAAT
TTGAAATTGTCTTAAAAATATTTTATTGTTTTGTACTGTGGTGAGTTTAAACGAAAAACACAAAAAAAAA
GTGATACACAGAAATCATAAAAAATTTTAATACAAGGTATTCGTACGTATCAAAAACATTTCGGCACAAT
TTTTTTTCTCTGTACTAAAGTGTTACGAACACTACGGTATTTTTTAGTGATTTTCAACGGACACCGAAGG
TATATAAACAGCGTTCGCGAACGGTCGCCTTCAAAACCAATTGACATTTGCAGCAGCAAGTACAAGTAGA
AAGTAAAGCGCAATCAGCGAAAAATTTATACTTAATTGTTGGTGATTAAAGTACAATTAAAAGAACATTC
TCGAAAGTCACAAGAAACGTAAGTTTTTAACTCGCTGTTACCAATTAGTAATAAGAGCAACAAGACGTTG
AGTAATTTCAAGAAAAACTGCATTTCAAGGTCTTTGTTCGGCCATTTTTTTTTTATTCAACGCTCTACGT
AATTACAAAATAAGAAATTGGCAGCCACGCATCTTGTTTTCCCAATGAATTGGCATCAAAACGCAAACAA
ATCTATAAATAAAACTTGCGTGTTGATTTTCGCCAAGATTTATTGGCAAATTGTGAAATTCGCAGTGACG
CATTTGAAAATTCGAGAAATCACGAACGCACTCGAGCATTTGTGTGCATGTTATTAGTTAGTTGTTTAGT
TAATTGAAGTATTTTACCAACGAAATCCACTTATTTTTAGCTGAAATAGAGTAGGTTGCTTAAACAAAGC
CACGTCTGAAAATTTCTTATTGCTTGTAGTTGTGACGTCACCATATACACACAAAATAATGTGTATGCAT
GCGTTTCAGCTGTGTATATATACATGCACACACTCGCATTATGAAAACGATGACGAGCAACGGAACAGGT
TTCTCAACTACCTTTGTTCCTGTTTCTTCGCTTTCCTTTGTTCCAATATTCGTAGAGGGTTAATAGGGGT
TTCTCAACAAAGTTGGCGTCGATAAATAAGTTTCCCATTTTTATTCCCCAGCCAGGAAGTTAGTTTCAAT
AGTTTTGTAATTTCAACGAAACTCATTTGATTTCGTACTAATTTTCCACATCTCTATTTTCTGCCCGCAG
AATAATCCAACTGAATAGGGAATTGGGAACTTAAAAAAAAAAATCAAAATGAGCGGTACCGATTACAACA
AAAGGAGTAGTGTGAGTACGGTGCCGAATGCTGCTCCCATTCGCGTGGGCTTCGTGGGATTGAACGCGGC
TAAGGGTTGGGCCATTAAAACGCATTATCCAGCCATACTGCAGCTGAGCTCCCAGTTCCAAATAACAGCG
CTTTATTCCCCCAAGATCGAGACGTCCATTGCGACAATTCAGAGGCTGAAGTTGTCCAACGCCACAGCTT
TCCCAACACTCGAGAGCTTCGCCTCGAGCTCCACGATCGATATGATTGTGATCGCAATCCAGGTGGCTTC
CCACTACGAGGTGGTAATGCCCCTGCTCGAGTTTTCGAAGAACAATCCTAATCTGAAGTATTTGTTTGTG
GAATGGGCACTGGCCTGCTCGCTCGATCAGGCGGAGTCGATCTATAAGGCCGCTGCAGAGCGGGGCGTGC
AAACAATAATCAGTCTGCAGGGACGAAAGAGCCCGTACATTTTGCGGGCAAAAGAGCTTATCTCCCAGGG
CTACATCGGCGATATAAATAGCATCGAGATTGCAGGTAACGGAGGTTGGTACGGTTACGAGCGGCCGGTG
AAAAGCCCGAAATACATTTACGAGATCGGAAACGGAGTTGATCTGGTGACCACCACGTTCGGTCACACGA
TAGATATATTGCAGTACATGACCAGTTCGTACTTCAGCCGTATCAATGCCATGGTGTTTAACAACATTCC
AGAACAGGAGCTCATTGATGAGAGGGGCAATCGCCTGGGCCAGCGGGTCCCAAAGACTGTCCCAGATCAT
CTCTTGTTCCAGGGCACGCTGCTCAACGGAAATGTTCCTGTGTCCTGTTCCTTTAAGGGAGGCAAGCCTA
CGAAAAAGTTCACCAAGAATCTGGTCATAGATATCCATGGTACAAAGGGTGATCTGAAGCTGGAGGGTGA
CGCTGGATTTGCGGAAATCTCGAATCTCGTTCTGTATTATTCGGGCACCCGCGCCAATGATTTTCCCCTG
GCCAATGGTCAGCAGGCACCCTTGGACCCCGGCTACGACGCAGGCAAGGAGATTATGGAGGTGTATCACC
TCCGAAACTACAACGCGATCGTTGGTAATATACACCGGCTCTACCAGAGTATCAGCGATTTCCACTTCAA
CACCAAGAAAATCCCCGAGCTTCCATCGCAGTTCGTAATGCAAGGCTTCGATTTCGAAGGCTTTCCCACC
CTGATGGATGCCTTGATCTTGCATCGCCTGATTGAAAGTGTCTACAAGTCGAATATGATGGGCAGTACCC
TGAATGTTTCCAACATCTCCCACTACTCGCTTTAATCTAGAATTAATTAACTAAGCCAGTCGGCAATCGG
ACGCCTTCGAAACATGCAACACTAATGTTTAATTCAGATTTCAGCAGAGACAAGCTAAAACACCGACGAG
TTGTAATCATTTCTGTGCGCCAGCATATATTTCTTATATACAACGTAATACATAATTATGTAATTCTAGC
ATCTCCCCAACACTCACATACAAACAAACAAAAAATACAAACACACAAAACGTATTTACCCGCACGCATC
CTTGGCGAGGTTGAGTATGAAACAAAAACAAAACTTAATTTAGAGCAAAGTAATTACACGAATAAATTTA
ATAAAAAAAAACTATAATAAAAACGCCAATCATGTTATTTCCAAAAAAAAAAAAAAAAAAACTAGACGAG
ATGTTTGCGCTTGTGTCGATGAATGTAAAGAATTGCAACTACATAGATGGTAATTAATTTCAGCTGTAAG
AAGTACAAGTTTTTCATAATTGTGAGAAAAGTGCAGTAGTATCGCTTAAAGTTCAGTTTTAATCAGGGCA
TTTAGCAGCTCGAACCCAATGTATTTGTAAGCCCAATAAACGTGTAAATGCCTAGAGCAAAATATCACAA
CTGTAGCTTTTCATCCGAAAGATAATAATGAATAGACTGACCTGACGTTTTTCAAAATGCGACTAGTGGC
CTAATTCTAGTATGTATGTAAGTTAATAAAACCCATTTTTGCGGAAAGTAGATAAAAAAAACATTTTTTT
TTTTTACTGCACTGGATATCATTGAACTTATCTGATCAGTTTTAAATTTACTTCGATCCAAGGGTATTTG
ATGTACCAGGTTCTTTCGATTACCTCTCACTCAAAATGACATTCCACTCAAAGTCAGCGCTGTTTGCCTC
CTTCTCTGTCCACAGAAATATCGCCGTCTCTTTCGCCGCTGCGTCCGCTATCTCTTTCGCCACCGTTTGT
AGCGTTACGTAGCGTCAATGTCCGCCTTCAGTTGCATTTTGTCAGCGGTTTCGTGACGAAGCTCCAAGCG
GTTTACGCCATCAATTAAACACAAAGTGCTGTGCCAAAACTCCTCTCGCTTCTTATTTTTGTTTGTTTTT
TGAGTGATTGGGGTGGTGATTGGTTTTGGGTGGGTAAGCAGGGGAAAGTGTGAAAAATCCCGGCAATGGG
CCAAGAGGATCAGGAGCTATTAATTCGCGGAGGCAGCAAACACCCATCTGCCGAGCATCTGAACAATGTG
AGTAGTACATGTGCATACATCTTAAGTTCACTTGATCTATAGGAACTGCGATTGCAACATCAAATTGTCT
GCGGCGTGAGAACTGCGACCCACAAAAATCCCAAACCGCAATTGCACAAACAAATAGTGACACGAAACAG
ATTATTCTGGTAGCTGTTCTCGCTATATAAGACAATTTTTGAGATCATATCATGATCAAGACATCTAAAG
GCATTCATTTTCGACTATATTCTTTTTTACAAAAAATATAACAACCAGATATTTTAAGCTGATCCTAGAT
GCACAAAAAATAAATAAAAGTATAAACCTACTTCGTAGGATACTTCGGGGTACTTTTTGTTCGGGGTTAG
ATGAGCATAACGCTTGTAGTTGATATTTGAGATCCCCTATCATTGCAGGGTGACAGCGGAGCGGCTTCGC
AGAGCTGCATTAACCAGGGCTTCGGGCAGGCCAAAAACTACGGCACGCTCCGGCCACCCAGTCCGCCGGA
GGACTCCGGTTCAGGGAGCGGCCAACTAGCCGAGAACCTCACCTATGCCTGGCACAATATGGACATCTTT
GGGGCGGTCAATCAGCCGGGCTCCGGATGGCGGCAGCTGGTCAACCGGACACGCGGACTATTCTGCAACG
AGCGACACATACCGGCGCCCAGGAAACATTTGCTCAAGAACGGTGAGTTTCTATTCGCAGTCGGCTGATC
TGTGTGAAATCTTAATAAAGGGTCCAATTACCAATTTGAAACTCAGTTTGCGGCGTGGCCTATCCGGGCG
AACTTTTGGCCGTGATGGGCAGTTCCGGTGCCGGAAAGACGACCCTGCTGAATGCCCTTGCCTTTCGATC
GCCGCAGGGCATCCAAGTATCGCCATCCGGGATGCGACTGCTCAATGGCCAACCTGTGGACGCCAAGGAG
ATGCAGGCCAGGTGCGCCTATGTCCAGCAGGATGACCTCTTTATCGGCTCCCTAACGGCCAGGGAACACC
TGATTTTCCAAGCCATGGTGCGGATGCCACGACATCTGACCTATCGGCAGCGAGTGGCCCGCGTGGATCA
GGTGATCCAGGAGCTTTCGCTCAGCAAATGTCAGCACACGATCATCGGTGTGCCCGGCAGGGTGAAAGGT
CTGTCCGGCGGAGAAAGGAAGCGTCTGGCATTCGCCTCCGAGGCTCTAACCGATCCGCCGCTTCTGATCT
GCGATGAGCCCACCTCCGGACTGGACTCCTTTACCGCCCACAGCGTCGTCCAGGTGCTGAAGAAGCTGTC
GCAGAAGGGCAAGACCGTCATCCTGACCATTCATCAGCCGTCTTCCGAGCTGTTTGAGCTCTTTGACAAG
ATCCTTCTGATGGCCGAGGGCAGGGTAGCTTTCTTGGGCACTCCCAGCGAAGCCGTCGACTTCTTTTCCT
AGTGAGTTCGATGTGTTTATTAAGGGTATCTAGTATTACATAACATCTCAACTCCTATCCAGCGTGGGTG
CCCAGTGTCCTACCAACTACAATCCGGCGGACTTTTACGTACAGGTGTTGGCCGTTGTGCCCGGACGGGA
GATCGAGTCCCGTGATCGGATCGCCAAGATATGCGACAATTTTGCCATTAGCAAAGTAGCCCGGGATATG
GAGCAGTTGTTGGCCACCAAAAATCTGGAGAAGCCACTGGAGCAGCCGGAGAATGGGTACACCTACAAGG
CCACCTGGTTCATGCAGTTCCGGGCGGTCCTGTGGCGATCCTGGCTGTCGGTGCTCAAGGAACCACTCCT
CGTAAAAGTGCGACTTATTCAGACAACGGTGAGTGGTTCCAGTGGAAACAAATGATATAACGCTTACAAT
TCTTGGAAACAAATTCGCTAGATTTTAGATAGAATTGCCTGATTCCACACCCTTCTTAGTTTTTTTCAAT
GAGATGTATAGTTTATAGTTTTGCAGAAGATAAATAAATTTCATTTAACTCGCGAATATTAATGAGATGC
GAGTAACATTTTAATTTGCAGATGGTTGCCATCTTGATTGGCCTCATCTTTTTGGGCCAACAACTCACGC
AAGTGGGTGTGATGAATATCAACGGAGCCATCTTCCTCTTCCTGACCAACATGACCTTTCAAAACGTCTT
TGCCACGATAAATGTAAGTCATGTTTAGAATACATTTGCATTTCAATAATTTACTAACTTTCTAATGAAT
CGATTCGATTTAGGTGTTCACCTCAGAGCTGCCAGTTTTTATGAGGGAGGCCCGAAGTCGACTTTATCGC
TGTGACACATACTTTCTGGGCAAAACGATTGCCGAATTGCCGCTTTTTCTCACAGTGCCACTGGTCTTCA
CGGCGATTGCCTATCCGATGATCGGACTGCGGGCCGGAGTGCTGCACTTCTTCAACTGCCTGGCGCTGGT
CACTCTGGTGGCCAATGTGTCAACGTCCTTCGGATATCTAATATCCTGCGCCAGCTCCTCGACCTCGATG
GCGCTGTCTGTGGGTCCGCCGGTTATCATACCATTCCTGCTCTTTGGCGGCTTCTTCTTGAACTCGGGCT
CGGTGCCAGTATACCTCAAATGGTTGTCGTACCTCTCATGGTTCCGTTACGCCAACGAGGGTCTGCTGAT
TAACCAATGGGCGGACGTGGAGCCGGGCGAAATTAGCTGCACATCGTCGAACACCACGTGCCCCAGTTCG
GGCAAGGTCATCCTGGAGACGCTTAACTTCTCCGCCGCCGATCTGCCGCTGGACTACGTGGGTCTGGCCA
TTCTCATCGTGAGCTTCCGGGTGCTCGCATATCTGGCTCTAAGACTTCGGGCCCGACGCAAGGAGTAGCC
GACATATATCCGAAATAACTGCTTGTTTTTTTTTTTTACCATTATTACCATCGTGTTTACTGTTTATTGC
CCCCTCAAAAAGCTAATGTAATTATATTTGTGCCAATAAAAACAAGATATGACCTATAGAATACAAGTAT
TTCCCCTTCGAACATCCCCACAAGTAGACTTTGGATTTGTCTTCTAACCAAAAGACTTACACACCTGCAT
ACCTTACATCAAAAACTCGTTTATCGCTACATAAAACACCGGGATATATTTTTTATATACATACTTTTCA
AATCGCGCGCCCTCTTCATAATTCACCTCCACCACACCACGTTTCGTAGTTGCTCTTTCGCTGTCTCCCA
CCCGCTCTCCGCAACACATTCACCTTTTGTTCGACGACCTTGGAGCGACTGTCGTTAGTTCCGCGCGATT
CGGTTCGCTCAAATGGTTCCGAGTGGTTCATTTCGTCTCAATAGAAATTAGTAATAAATATTTGTATGTA
CAATTTATTTGCTCCAATATATTTGTATATATTTCCCTCACAGCTATATTTATTCTAATTTAATATTATG
ACTTTTTAAGGTAATTTTTTGTGACCTGTTCGGAGTGATTAGCGTTACAATTTGAACTGAAAGTGACATC
CAGTGTTTGTTCCTTGTGTAGATGCATCTCAAAAAAATGGTGGGCATAATAGTGTTGTTTATATATATCA
AAAATAACAACTATAATAATAAGAATACATTTAATTTAGAAAATGCTTGGATTTCACTGGAACTAGAATT
AATTCGGCTGCTGCTCTAAACGACGCATTTCGTACTCCAAAGTACGAATTTTTTCCCTCAAGCTCTTATT
TTCATTAAACAATGAACAGGACCTAACGCACAGTCACGTTATTGTTTACATAAATGATTTTTTTTACTAT
TCAAACTTACTCTGTTTGTGTACTCCCACTGGTATAGCCTTCTTTTATCTTTTCTGGTTCAGGCTCTATC
ACTTTACTAGGTACGGCATCTGCGTTGAGTCGCCTCCTTTTAAATGTCTGACCTTTTGCAGGTGCAGCCT
TCCACTGCGAATCATTAAAGTGGGTATCACAAATTTGGGAGTTTTCACCAAGGCTGCACCCAAGGCTCTG
CTCCCACAATTTTCTCTTAATAGCACACTTCGGCACGTGAATTAATTTTACTCCAGTCACAGCTTTGCAG
CAAAATTTGCAATATTTCATTTTTTTTTATTCCACGTAAGGGTTAATGTTTTCAAAAAAAAATTCGTCCG
CACACAACCTTTCCTCTCAACAAGCAAACGTGCACTGAATTTAAGTGTATACTTCGGTAAGCTTCGGCTA
TCGACGGGACCACCTTATGTTATTTCATCATGGGCCAGACCCACGTAGTCCAGCGGCAGATCGGCGGCGG
AGAAGTTAAGCGTCTCCAGGATGACCTTGCCCGAACTGGGGCACGTGGTGTTCGACGATGTGCAGCTAAT
TTCGCCCGGCTCCACGTCCGCCCATTGGTTAATCAGCAGACCCTCGTTGGCGTAACGGAACCATGAGAGG
TACGACAACCATTTGAGGTATACTGGCACCGAGCCCGAGTTCAAGAAGAAGGCGTTTTTCCATAGGCTCC
GCCCCCCTGACGAGCATCACAAAAATCGACGCTCAAGTCAGAGGTGGCGAAACCCGACAGGACTATAAAG
ATACCAGGCGTTTCCCCCTGGAAGCTCCCTCGTGCGCTCTCCTGTTCCGACCCTGCCGCTTACCGGATAC
CTGTCCGCCTTTCTCCCTTCGGGAAGCGTGGCGCTTTCTCATAGCTCACGCTGTAGGTATCTCAGTTCGG
TGTAGGTCGTTCGCTCCAAGCTGGGCTGTGTGCACGAACCCCCCGTTCAGCCCGACCGCTGCGCCTTATC
CGGTAACTATCGTCTTGAGTCCAACCCGGTAAGACACGACTTATCGCCACTGGCAGCAGCCACTGGTAAC
AGGATTAGCAGAGCGAGGTATGTAGGCGGTGCTACAGAGTTCTTGAAGTGGTGGCCTAACTACGGCTACA
CTAGAAGAACAGTATTTGGTATCTGCGCTCTGCTGAAGCCAGTTACCTTCGGAAAAAGAGTTGGTAGCTC
TTGATCCGGCAAACAAACCACCGCTGGTAGCGGTGGTTTTTTTGTTTGCAAGCAGCAGATTACGCGCAGA
AAAAAAGGATCTCAAGAAGATCCTTTGATCTTTTCTACGGGGTCTGACGCTCAGTGGAACGAAAACTCAC
GTTAAGGGATTTTGGTCATGAGATTATCAAAAAGGATCTTCACCTAGATCCTTTTAAATTAAAAATGAAG
TTTTAAATCAATCTAAAGTATATATGAGTAAACTTGGTCTGACAGTTACCAATGCTTAATCAGTGAGGCA
CCTATCTCAGCGATCTGTCTATTTCGTTCATCCATAGTTGCCTGACTCCCCGTCGTGTAGATAACTACGA
TACGGGAGGGCTTACCATCTGGCCCCAGTGCTGCAATGATACCGCGAGACCCACGCTCACCGGCTCCAGA
TTTATCAGCAATAAACCAGCCAGCCGGAAGGGCCGAGCGCAGAAGTGGTCCTGCAACTTTATCCGCCTCC
ATCCAGTCTATTAATTGTTGCCGGGAAGCTAGAGTAAGTAGTTCGCCAGTTAATAGTTTGCGCAACGTTG
TTGCCATTGCTACAGGCATCGTGGTGTCACGCTCGTCGTTTGGTATGGCTTCATTCAGCTCCGGTTCCCA
ACGATCAAGGCGAGTTACATGATCCCCCATGTTGTGCAAAAAAGCGGTTAGCTCCTTCGGTCCTCCGATC
GTTGTCAGAAGTAAGTTGGCCGCAGTGTTATCACTCATGGTTATGGCAGCACTGCATAATTCTCTTACTG
TCATGCCATCCGTAAGATGCTTTTCTGTGACTGGTGAGTACTCAACCAAGTCATTCTGAGAATAGTGTAT
GCGGCGACCGAGTTGCTCTTGCCCGGCGTCAATACGGGATAATACCGCGCCACATAGCAGAACTTTAAAA
GTGCTCATCATTGGAAAACGTTCTTCGGGGCGAAAACTCTCAAGGATCTTACCGCTGTTGAGATCCAGTT
CGATGTAACCCACTCGTGCACCCAACTGATCTTCAGCATCTTTTACTTTCACCAGCGTTTCTGGGTGAGC
AAAAACAGGAAGGCAAAATGCCGCAAAAAAGGGAATAAGGGCGACACGGAAATGTTGAATACTCATACTC
TTCCTTTTTCAATATTATTGAAGCATTTATCAGGGTTATTGTCTCATGAGCGGATACATATTTGAATGTA
TTTAGAAAAATAAACAAATAGGGGTTCCGCGCACATTTCCCCGAAAAGTGCCACCTGACGTCTAAGAAAC
CATTATTATCATGACATTAACCTATAAAAATAGGCGTATCACGAGGCCCTTTCGTCTCGCGCGTTTCGGT
GATGACGGTGAAAACCTCTGACACATGCAGCTCCCGGAGACGGTCACAGCTTGTCTGTAAGCGGATGCCG
GGAGCAGACAAGCCCGTCAGGGCGCGTCAGCGGGTGTTGGCGGGTGTCGGGGCTGGCTTAACTATGCGGC
ATCAGAGCAGATTGTACTGAGAGTGCACCATATCGACATGCCCGCCGTGACCGTCGAGAACCCGCTGACG
CTGCCCCGCGTATCCGCACCCGCCGACGCCGTCGCACGTCCCGTGCTCACCGTGACCACCGCGCCCAGCG
GTTTCGAGGGCGAGGGCTTCCCGGTGCGCCGCGCGTTCGCCGGGATCAACTACCGCCACCTCGACCCGTT
CATCATGATGGACCAGATGGGTGAGGTGGAGTACGCGCCCGGGGAGCCCAAGGGCACGCCCTGGCACCCG
CACCGCGGCTTCGAGACCGTGACCTACATCGTCGATATGCGGTGTGAAATACCGCACCGAATCGCGCGGA
ACTAACGACAGTCGCTCCAAGGTCGTCGAACAAAAGGTGAATGTGTTGCGGAGAGCGGGTGGGAGACAGC
GAAAGAGCAACTACGAAACGTGGTGTGGTGGAGGTGAATTATGAAGAGGGCGCGCGATTTGAAAAGTATG
TATATAAAAAATATATCCCGGTGTTTTATGTAGCGATAAACGAGTTTTTGATGTAAGGTATGCAGGTGTG
TAAGTCTTTTGGTTAGAAGACAAATCCAAAGTCTACTTGTGGGGATGTTCGAAGGGGAAATACTTGTATT
CTATAGGTCATATCTTGTTTTTATTGGCACAAATATAATTACATTAGCTTTTTGAGGGGGCAATAAACAG
TAAACACGATGGTAATAATGGTAAAAAAAAAAAACAAGCAGTTATTTCGGATATATGTCGGCTACTCCTT
GCGTCGGGCCCGAAGTCTTAGAGCCAGATATGCGAGCACCCGGAAGCTCACGATGAGAATGGCCAGAC
